Addgene plasmid #91232: pACYCDuet_G121VDHFR_R166QTS
Purpose: bacterial co-expression of folA (DHFR) and thyA(TS) with a barcode within the noncoding region between the genes
Depositing lab: Kimberly Reynolds. Depositing organization: University of Texas Southwestern Medical Center. Publication: A Two-Enzyme Adaptive Unit within Bacterial Folate Metabolism. Schober AF, Mathis AD, Ingle C, Park JO, Chen L, Rabinowitz JD, Junier I, Rivoire O, Reynolds KA. Cell Rep. 2019 Jun 11;27(11):3359-3370.e7. doi: 10.1016/j.celrep.2019.05.030. PubMed 31189117.
Backbone
  Vector backbone: pACYCDuet-1
  Backbone manufacturer: Novagen
  Vector type: Bacterial Expression
Growth in bacteria
  Bacterial resistance: Chloramphenicol, 25 μg/mL
  Growth temperature: 37°C
  Growth strain: DH5alpha
  Copy number: Unknown
Gene/Insert 1
  Gene/Insert name: folA (alt name: DHFR)
  Species: E. coli
  Mutation: G121V
  Promoter: T7
  Tag / fusion protein: 6xHis (N terminal on backbone)
  Cloning method: Restriction Enzyme; 5′ cloning site BamHI (unknown if destroyed); 3′ cloning site SalI (unknown if destroyed)
  Sequencing primers: 5′ unknown
Gene/Insert 2
  Gene/Insert name: thyA (alt name: TS)
  Species: E.coli
  Mutation: R166Q
  Promoter: T7
  Cloning method: Restriction Enzyme; 5′ cloning site NotI (unknown if destroyed); 3′ cloning site XhoI (unknown if destroyed)
  Sequencing primers: 5′ unknown
Terms and licenses: Academic/Nonprofit Terms; Industry Terms: Not Available to Industry
How to cite: pACYCDuet_G121VDHFR_R166QTS was a gift from Kimberly Reynolds (Addgene plasmid # 91232 ; http://n2t.net/addgene:91232 ; RRID:Addgene_91232)
