[The description below was written by a language model from this plasmid's Addgene catalogue record and pLannotate feature annotations shown in this document.]
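Description:
pACYCDuet_G121VDHFR_R166QTS is a bacterial co-expression plasmid built on the Novagen pACYCDuet-1 backbone, carrying two E. coli folate-pathway genes in the vector's two cloning sites. It replicates from the medium-copy p15A origin, which is compatible with ColE1-type plasmids in the same cell, and is selected with chloramphenicol through the cat gene and its native promoter. The backbone also supplies lacI under its own promoter. The short IS1, RSF ori, TcR, S-Tag and SET1 fragments flagged in the feature table appear to be backbone remnants or partial matches rather than functional parts.

The payload consists of two T7 promoter/lac operator units in the same orientation. The first, followed by a T7 gene 10 ribosome binding site, drives folA encoding dihydrofolate reductase (DHFR) with the G121V substitution. The catalogue entry lists an N-terminal 6xHis tag from the backbone, although the annotation does not mark it separately. The second unit drives thyA encoding thymidylate synthase (TS) with the R166Q substitution, and a single T7 terminator lies downstream of it. In this arrangement, transcription depends on T7 RNA polymerase and is repressed by LacI at the operators until relieved by IPTG or lactose.

According to the record, a barcode sits in the noncoding region between the two genes; it is not annotated in the feature table. The stated purpose is co-expression of defined DHFR and TS variants, and the associated publication concerns the coupling of these two enzymes as an adaptive unit in bacterial folate metabolism. The record does not describe the functional effects of either mutation.
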