Features (pLannotate 1.2.2; 20 found; start..end, strand, type, name):
     12..53      +  CDS            S-Tag (fragment): affinity and epitope tag derived from pancreatic ribonuclease A
     83..100     +  CDS            SET1 (fragment): solubility-enhancement tag derived from T7 phage gene 10B
    108..155     +  terminator     T7 terminator: transcription terminator for bacteriophage T7 RNA polymerase
    379..1035    -  CDS            cat: CAT_ECOLX - Experimental evidence at protein level: Swiss-Prot protein existence level 1. This enzyme is an effector of chloramphenicol resistance in bacteria. From Escherichia coli. This protein is used as a marker in many commonly used cloning vectors, such as pACYC184.
   1036..1138    -  promoter       cat promoter: promoter of the E. coli cat gene encoding chloramphenicol acetyltransferase
   1259..1402    +  mobile_element IS1 (fragment): prokaryotic transposable element IS1
   1521..1576    -  rep_origin     RSF ori (fragment): Plasmids containing the RSF 1030 origin of replication can be propagated in E. coli cells that contain additional plasmids with compatible origins.
   1664..2209    -  rep_origin     p15A ori: Plasmids containing the medium-copy-number p15A origin of replication can be propagated in E. coli cells that contain a second plasmid with the ColE1 origin.
   2321..2385    -  CDS            TcR (fragment): tetracycline efflux protein; tet; confers resistance to tetracycline
   2400..2421    -  protein_bind   CAP binding site: CAP binding activates transcription in the presence of cAMP. E. coli catabolite activator protein
   2434..3516    -  CDS            lacI: lac repressor; lacI; The lac repressor binds to the lac operator to inhibit transcription in E. coli. This inhibition can be relieved by adding lactose or isopropyl-β-D-thiogalactopyranoside (IPTG).
   3517..3594    -  promoter       lacI promoter: lacI
   3602..3637    -  CDS            TcR (fragment): tetracycline efflux protein; tet; confers resistance to tetracycline
   3640..3658    +  promoter       T7 promoter: promoter for bacteriophage T7 RNA polymerase
   3659..3683    +  protein_bind   lac operator: The lac repressor binds to the lac operator to inhibit transcription in E. coli. This inhibition can be relieved by adding lactose or isopropyl-β-D-thiogalactopyranoside (IPTG). lac repressor encoded by lacI
   3698..3720    +  RBS            RBS: efficient ribosome binding site from bacteriophage T7 gene 10 (Olins and Rangwala, 1989)
   3769..4248    +  CDS            ecDHFR: E. coli dihydrofolate reductase; folA
   4321..4339    +  promoter       T7 promoter: promoter for bacteriophage T7 RNA polymerase
   4340..4364    +  protein_bind   lac operator: The lac repressor binds to the lac operator to inhibit transcription in E. coli. This inhibition can be relieved by adding lactose or isopropyl-β-D-thiogalactopyranoside (IPTG). lac repressor encoded by lacI
   4419..5210    +  CDS            thyA: TYSY_ECO57 - Experimental evidence at protein level: Swiss-Prot protein existence level 1. Catalyzes the reductive methylation of 2'-deoxyuridine-5'- monophosphate (dUMP) to 2'-deoxythymidine-5'-monophosphate (dTMP) while utilizing 5,10-methylenetetrahydrofolate (mTHF) as the methyl donor and reductant in the reaction, yielding dihydrofolate (DHF) as a by- product. This enzymatic reaction provides an intracellular de novo source of dTMP, an essential precursor for DNA biosynthesis. From Escherichia coli O157:H7.
>Addgene plasmid #91232 | pACYCDuet_G121VDHFR_R166QTS | addgene full sequence | sequence record 178686 | Addgene NGS Result
TCGAGTCTGGTAAAGAAACCGCTGCTGCGAAATTTGAACGCCAGCACATGGACTCGTCTACTAGCGCAGC
TTAATTAACCTAGGCTGCTGCCACCGCTGAGCAATAACTAGCATAACCCCTTGGGGCCTCTAAACGGGTC
TTGAGGGGTTTTTTGCTGAAACCTCAGGCATTTGAGAAGCACACGGTCACACTGCTTCCGGTAGTCAATA
AACCGGTAAACCAGCAATAGACATAAGCGGCTATTTAACGACCCTGCCCTGAACCGACGACCGGGTCGAA
TTTGCTTTCGAATTTCTGCCATTCATCCGCTTATTATCACTTATTCAGGCGTAGCAACCAGGCGTTTAAG
GGCACCAATAACTGCCTTAAAAAAATTACGCCCCGCCCTGCCACTCATCGCAGTACTGTTGTAATTCATT
AAGCATTCTGCCGACATGGAAGCCATCACAAACGGCATGATGAACCTGAATCGCCAGCGGCATCAGCACC
TTGTCGCCTTGCGTATAATATTTGCCCATAGTGAAAACGGGGGCGAAGAAGTTGTCCATATTGGCCACGT
TTAAATCAAAACTGGTGAAACTCACCCAGGGATTGGCTGAGACGAAAAACATATTCTCAATAAACCCTTT
AGGGAAATAGGCCAGGTTTTCACCGTAACACGCCACATCTTGCGAATATATGTGTAGAAACTGCCGGAAA
TCGTCGTGGTATTCACTCCAGAGCGATGAAAACGTTTCAGTTTGCTCATGGAAAACGGTGTAACAAGGGT
GAACACTATCCCATATCACCAGCTCACCGTCTTTCATTGCCATACGGAACTCCGGATGAGCATTCATCAG
GCGGGCAAGAATGTGAATAAAGGCCGGATAAAACTTGTGCTTATTTTTCTTTACGGTCTTTAAAAAGGCC
GTAATATCCAGCTGAACGGTCTGGTTATAGGTACATTGAGCAACTGACTGAAATGCCTCAAAATGTTCTT
TACGATGCCATTGGGATATATCAACGGTGGTATATCCAGTGATTTTTTTCTCCATTTTAGCTTCCTTAGC
TCCTGAAAATCTCGATAACTCAAAAAATACGCCCGGTAGTGATCTTATTTCATTATGGTGAAAGTTGGAA
CCTCTTACGTGCCGATCAACGTCTCATTTTCGCCAAAAGTTGGCCCAGGGCTTCCCGGTATCAACAGGGA
CACCAGGATTTATTTATTCTGCGAAGTGATCTTCCGTCACAGGTATTTATTCGGCGCAAAGTGCGTCGGG
TGATGCTGCCAACTTACTGATTTAGTGTATGATGGTGTTTTTGAGGTGCTCCAGTGGCTTCTGTTTCTAT
CAGCTGTCCCTCCTGTTCAGCTACTGACGGGGTGGTGCGTAACGGCAAAAGCACCGCCGGACATCAGCGC
TAGCGGAGTGTATACTGGCTTACTATGTTGGCACTGATGAGGGTGTCAGTGAAGTGCTTCATGTGGCAGG
AGAAAAAAGGCTGCACCGGTGCGTCAGCAGAATATGTGATACAGGATATATTCCGCTTCCTCGCTCACTG
ACTCGCTACGCTCGGTCGTTCGACTGCGGCGAGCGGAAATGGCTTACGAACGGGGCGGAGATTTCCTGGA
AGATGCCAGGAAGATACTTAACAGGGAAGTGAGAGGGCCGCGGCAAAGCCGTTTTTCCATAGGCTCCGCC
CCCCTGACAAGCATCACGAAATCTGACGCTCAAATCAGTGGTGGCGAAACCCGACAGGACTATAAAGATA
CCAGGCGTTTCCCCCTGGCGGCTCCCTCGTGCGCTCTCCTGTTCCTGCCTTTCGGTTTACCGGTGTCATT
CCGCTGTTATGGCCGCGTTTGTCTCATTCCACGCCTGACACTCAGTTCCGGGTAGGCAGTTCGCTCCAAG
CTGGACTGTATGCACGAACCCCCCGTTCAGTCCGACCGCTGCGCCTTATCCGGTAACTATCGTCTTGAGT
CCAACCCGGAAAGACATGCAAAAGCACCACTGGCAGCAGCCACTGGTAATTGATTTAGAGGAGTTAGTCT
TGAAGTCATGCGCCGGTTAAGGCTAAACTGAAAGGACAAGTTTTGGTGACTGCGCTCCTCCAAGCCAGTT
ACCTCGGTTCAAAGAGTTGGTAGCTCAGAGAACCTTCGAAAAACCGCCCTGCAAGGCGGTTTTTTCGTTT
TCAGAGCAAGAGATTACGCGCAGACCAAAACGATCTCAAGAAGATCATCTTATTAATCAGATAAAATATT
TCTAGATTTCAGTGCAATTTATCTCTTCAAATGTAGCACCTGAAGTCAGCCCCATACGATATAAGTTGTA
ATTCTCATGTTAGTCATGCCCCGCGCCCACCGGAAGGAGCTGACTGGGTTGAAGGCTCTCAAGGGCATCG
GTCGAGATCCCGGTGCCTAATGAGTGAGCTAACTTACATTAATTGCGTTGCGCTCACTGCCCGCTTTCCA
GTCGGGAAACCTGTCGTGCCAGCTGCATTAATGAATCGGCCAACGCGCGGGGAGAGGCGGTTTGCGTATT
GGGCGCCAGGGTGGTTTTTCTTTTCACCAGTGAGACGGGCAACAGCTGATTGCCCTTCACCGCCTGGCCC
TGAGAGAGTTGCAGCAAGCGGTCCACGCTGGTTTGCCCCAGCAGGCGAAAATCCTGTTTGATGGTGGTTA
ACGGCGGGATATAACATGAGCTGTCTTCGGTATCGTCGTATCCCACTACCGAGATGTCCGCACCAACGCG
CAGCCCGGACTCGGTAATGGCGCGCATTGCGCCCAGCGCCATCTGATCGTTGGCAACCAGCATCGCAGTG
GGAACGATGCCCTCATTCAGCATTTGCATGGTTTGTTGAAAACCGGACATGGCACTCCAGTCGCCTTCCC
GTTCCGCTATCGGCTGAATTTGATTGCGAGTGAGATATTTATGCCAGCCAGCCAGACGCAGACGCGCCGA
GACAGAACTTAATGGGCCCGCTAACAGCGCGATTTGCTGGTGACCCAATGCGACCAGATGCTCCACGCCC
AGTCGCGTACCGTCTTCATGGGAGAAAATAATACTGTTGATGGGTGTCTGGTCAGAGACATCAAGAAATA
ACGCCGGAACATTAGTGCAGGCAGCTTCCACAGCAATGGCATCCTGGTCATCCAGCGGATAGTTAATGAT
CAGCCCACTGACGCGTTGCGCGAGAAGATTGTGCACCGCCGCTTTACAGGCTTCGACGCCGCTTCGTTCT
ACCATCGACACCACCACGCTGGCACCCAGTTGATCGGCGCGAGATTTAATCGCCGCGACAATTTGCGACG
GCGCGTGCAGGGCCAGACTGGAGGTGGCAACGCCAATCAGCAACGACTGTTTGCCCGCCAGTTGTTGTGC
CACGCGGTTGGGAATGTAATTCAGCTCCGCCATCGCCGCTTCCACTTTTTCCCGCGTTTTCGCAGAAACG
TGGCTGGCCTGGTTCACCACGCGGGAAACGGTCTGATAAGAGACACCGGCATACTCTGCGACATCGTATA
ACGTTACTGGTTTCACATTCACCACCCTGAATTGACTCTCTTCCGGGCGCTATCATGCCATACCGCGAAA
GGTTTTGCGCCATTCGATGGTGTCCGGGATCTCGACGCTCTCCCTTATGCGACTCCTGCATTAGGAAATT
AATACGACTCACTATAGGGGAATTGTGAGCGGATAACAATTCCCCTGTAGAAATAATTTTGTTTAACTTT
AATAAGGAGATATACCATGGGCAGCAGCCATCACCATCATCACCACAGCCAGGATCCGATGATCAGTCTG
ATTGCGGCGTTAGCGGTAGATCGCGTTATCGGCATGGAAAACGCCATGCCGTGGAACCTGCCTGCCGATC
TCGCCTGGTTTAAACGCAACACCTTAAATAAACCCGTGATTATGGGCCGCCATACCTGGGAATCAATCGG
TCGTCCGTTGCCAGGACGCAAAAATATTATCCTCAGCAGTCAACCGGGTACGGACGATCGCGTAACGTGG
GTGAAGTCGGTGGATGAAGCCATCGCGGCGTGTGGTGACGTACCAGAAATCATGGTGATTGGCGGCGGTC
GCGTTTATGAACAGTTCTTGCCAAAAGCGCAAAAACTGTATCTGACGCATATCGACGCAGAAGTGGAAGT
CGACACCCATTTCCCGGATTACGAGCCGGATGACTGGGAATCGGTATTCAGCGAATTCCACGATGCTGAT
GCGCAGAACTCTCACAGCTATTGCTTTGAGATTCTGGAGCGGCGGTAACATAAGCGGCCGCGACAGATGC
TTAAGTCGAACAGAAAGTAATCGTATTGTACACGGCCGCATAATCGAAATTAATACGACTCACTATAGGG
GAATTGTGAGCGGATAACAATTCCCCATCTTAGTATATTAGTTAAGTATAAGAAGGAGATATACATATGG
CAGATCTCATGAAACAGTACCTGGAGCTGATGCAAAAAGTTCTGGATGAGGGTACCCAGAAAAACGACCG
CACGGGTACCGGAACGCTGAGCATTTTTGGCCATCAGATGCGTTTTAACCTGCAGGACGGATTCCCGCTG
GTTACGACCAAACGCTGCCACCTGCGTAGCATTATTCATGAGCTGCTGTGGTTTCTGCAAGGTGACACTA
ACATCGCGTATCTGCACGAAAACAATGTGACGATCTGGGATGAATGGGCCGATGAAAACGGCGATCTGGG
CCCAGTGTATGGTAAACAGTGGCGCGCCTGGCCAACGCCAGATGGCCGCCACATCGATCAGATCACGACC
GTGCTGAATCAACTGAAAAACGACCCGGACAGCCGCCGCATTATTGTTTCCGCGTGGAATGTGGGTGAAC
TGGATAAAATGGCGCTGGCGCCGTGCCATGCATTCTTCCAGTTTTACGTTGCGGACGGTAAGCTGAGCTG
TCAACTTTATCAGCAGAGCTGCGATGTTTTCCTCGGCCTGCCGTTCAATATCGCCAGCTACGCGTTACTG
GTGCATATGATGGCGCAGCAGTGCGACCTGGAGGTGGGTGATTTTGTCTGGACCGGCGGTGATACCCACC
TGTACAGCAACCATATGGACCAAACGCATCTGCAATTGAGCCGTGAGCCGCGTCCGCTGCCGAAACTGAT
TATTAAGCGCAAACCCGAGAGCATCTTTGACTATCGTTTCGAAGACTTCGAGATTGAAGGCTACGATCCG
CACCCGGGTATCAAAGCGCCGGTGGCTATCTAAC
